Addgene plasmid #52355: pTT5-hSDC1-N20
Purpose: expresses human syndecan 1 'del 1- 20' truncation mutant in HEK293-EBNA1 (293E) suspension culture.
Depositing lab: Gordon Laurie. Depositing organization: University of Virginia. Publication: Targeting of heparanase-modified syndecan-1 by prosecretory mitogen lacritin requires conserved core GAGAL plus heparan and chondroitin sulfate as a novel hybrid binding site that enhances selectivity. Zhang Y, Wang N, Raab RW, McKown RL, Irwin JA, Kwon I, van Kuppevelt TH, Laurie GW. J Biol Chem. 2013 Apr 26;288(17):12090-101. doi: 10.1074/jbc.M112.422717. Epub 2013 Mar 15. PubMed 23504321.
Backbone
  Vector backbone: pTT5
  Backbone manufacturer: NRC Biotechnology Research Institute
  Backbone size w/o insert (bp): 4401
  Total vector size (bp): 5300
  Vector type: Mammalian Expression
Growth in bacteria
  Bacterial resistance: Ampicillin, 100 μg/mL
  Growth temperature: 37°C
  Growth strain: DH5alpha
  Copy number: High Copy
Gene/Insert
  Gene/Insert name: SDC1 (alt name: Syndecan-1 N20 or 'del 1- 20' truncation mutant)
  Species: H. sapiens (human)
  Insert size (bp): 873
  Mutation: Deletion of SDC1 aa2-21 (according to numbering in Fig. 2A of associated publication) and replaced with GS; R117Q (R95Q numbering as in Fig. 2A)
  Entrez Gene: SDC1 (a.k.a. CD138, SDC, SYND1, syndecan)
  Promoter: CMV
  Cloning method: Restriction Enzyme; 5′ cloning site unknown (unknown if destroyed); 3′ cloning site unknown (unknown if destroyed)
  Sequencing primers: 5′ CCATACACTTGAGTGACAATGAC; 3′ TATGTCCTTCCGAGTGAGAG
Resource information
  A portion of this plasmid was derived from a plasmid made by: pTT5 backbone used in his plasmids was obtained from Yves Durocher at National Research Council of Canada (NRC)
Terms and licenses: Academic/Nonprofit Terms; Industry Terms: Not Available to Industry
How to cite: pTT5-hSDC1-N20 was a gift from Gordon Laurie (Addgene plasmid # 52355 ; http://n2t.net/addgene:52355 ; RRID:Addgene_52355)
