[The description below was written by a language model from this plasmid's Addgene catalogue record.]
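Description:
pTT5-hSDC1-N20 is a mammalian expression plasmid built on the pTT5 backbone, a vector designed for transient protein production in HEK293-EBNA1 (293E) suspension cultures. The backbone accounts for about 4.4 kb of a total size of roughly 5.3 kb. In bacteria the plasmid is maintained at high copy number under ampicillin selection. The record provides no feature table, so elements such as the bacterial origin, polyadenylation signal or any EBNA1-responsive sequences in the backbone are not itemised, and no mammalian selection marker is listed. The restriction sites used for cloning are also recorded as unknown.

The payload is an 873 bp insert encoding a truncated form of human syndecan-1 (SDC1, also known as CD138), a cell-surface proteoglycan, expressed from a CMV promoter. In this "N20" or "del 1-20" mutant, residues 2 to 21 (using the numbering scheme of the associated publication) are deleted and replaced by a Gly-Ser dipeptide. The insert also carries an R117Q substitution, equivalent to R95Q in the publication's numbering. No epitope tag or reporter is mentioned in the record.

The construct belongs to work mapping how the prosecretory mitogen lacritin targets heparanase-modified syndecan-1, which depends on a conserved core sequence together with heparan and chondroitin sulfate chains acting as a hybrid binding site. An N-terminal truncation mutant of this kind is suited to producing the altered syndecan-1 in 293E cells and testing how loss of that region affects ligand binding.
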