>Addgene plasmid #52355 | pTT5-hSDC1-N20 | addgene partial sequence | sequence record 82314 | CMV-F 5'-CGCAAATGGGCGGTAGGCGTG-3'
GCAGAGCTCGTTTAGTGAACCGTCAGATCCTCACTCTCTTCCGCATCGCTGTCTGCGAGGGCCAGCTGTT
GGGCTCGCGGTTGAGGACAAACTCTTCGCGGTCTTTCCAGTACTCTTGGATCGGAAACCCGTCGGCCTCC
GAACGGTACTCCGCCACCGAGGGACCTGAGCGAGTCCGCATCGACCGGATCGGAAAACCTCTCGAGAAAG
GCGTCTAACCAGTCACAGTCGCAAGGTAGGCTGAGCACCGTGGCGGGCGGCAGCGGGTGGCGGTCGGGGT
TGTTTCTGGCGGAGGTGCTGCTGATGATGTAATTAAAGTAGGCGGTCTTGAGACGGCGGATGGTCGAGGT
GAGGTGTGGCAGGCTTGAGATCCAGCTGTTGGGGTGAGTACTCCCTCTCAAAAGCGGGCATTACTTCTGC
GCTAAGATTGTCAGTTTCCAAAAACGAGGAGGATTTGATATTCACCTGGCCCGATCTGGCCATACACTTG
AGTGACAATGACATCCACTTTGCCTTTCTCTCCACAGGTGTCCACTCCCAGGTCCAAGTTTAAACGGATC
TCTAGCGAATTCCCTCTAGAGGGCCCGTTTCTGCTAGCAAGCTTATGAGGCGCGCGGCGCTCTGGCTCTG
GCTGTGCGCGCTGGCGCTGAGCCTGCAGCCGGCCCTGCCGCAAGGATCCTTCTCCGGCTCAGGTGCAGGT
GCTTTGCAAGATATCACCTTGTCACAGCAGACCCCCTCCACTTGGAAGGACACGCAGCTCCTGACGGCTA
TTCCCACGTCTCCAGA
