>Addgene plasmid #52355 | pTT5-hSDC1-N20 | addgene partial sequence | sequence record 82935 | pMT2-F 5'-TTGCCTTTCTCTCCACAGGT-3'
GGATCTCTAGCGAATTCCCTCTAGAGGGCCCGTTTCTGCTAGCAAGCTTATGAGGCGCGCGGCGCTCTGG
CTCTGGCTGTGCGCGCTGGCGCTGAGCCTGCAGCCGGCCCTGCCGCAAGGATCCTTCTCCGGCTCAGGTG
CAGGTGCTTTGCAAGATATCACCTTGTCACAGCAGACCCCCTCCACTTGGAAGGACACGCAGCTCCTGAC
GGCTATTCCCACGTCTCCAGAACCCACCGGCCTGGAGGCTACAGCTGCCTCCACCTCCACCCTGCCGGCT
GGAGAGGGGCCCAAGGAGGGAGAGGCTGTAGTCCTGCCAGAAGTGGAGCCTGGCCTCACCGCCCAGGAGC
AGGAGGCCACCCCCCGACCCAGGGAGACCACACAGCTCCCGACCACTCATCAGGCCTCAACGACCACAGC
CACCACGGCCCAGGAGCCCGCCACCTCCCACCCCCACAGGGACATGCAGCCTGGCCACCATGAGACCTCA
ACCCCTGCAGGACCCAGCCAAGCTGACCTTCACACTCCCCACACAGAGGATGGAGGTCCTTCTGCCACCG
AGAGGGCTGCTGAGGATGGAGCCTCCAGTCAGCTCCCAGCAGCAGAGGGCTCTGGGGAGCAGGACTTCAC
CTTTGAAACCTCGGGGGAGAATACGGCTGTAGTGGCCGTGGAGCCTGACCGCCGGAACCAGTCCCCAGTG
GATCAGGGGGCCACGGGGGCCTCACAGGGCCTCCTGGACAGGAAAGAGGTGCTGGGAGGGGTCATTGCCG
GAGGCCTCGTGGGGCTCATCTTTGCTGTGTGCCTGGTGGGTTTCATGCTGTACCGCATGAAGAAGAAAGG
ACGAAGGCAGCTACTCCTTGGAGGAGCCGAAACAAGCCAACGGCGGGGCCTACCAGAAGCCCACCAAACA
GGAGGAATTCTGGAATTTTTTGTGTCTCTCACTCGGAAGGACATATGGG
