>Addgene plasmid #52355 | pTT5-hSDC1-N20 | addgene partial sequence | sequence record 136246 | rb_glob_PA_term-R 5'-CCCATATGTCCTTCCGAGTG-3'
GAATTCCTCCTGTTTGGTGGGCTTCTGGTAGGCCCCGCCGTTGGCTTGTTTCGGCTCCTCCAAGGAGTAG
CTGCCTTCGTCCTTCTTCTTCATGCGGTACAGCATGAAACCCACCAGGCACACAGCAAAGATGAGCCCCA
CGAGGCCTCCGGCAATGACCCCTCCCAGCACCTCTTTCCTGTCCAGGAGGCCCTGTGAGGCCCCCGTGGC
CCCCTGATCCACTGGGGACTGGTTCCGGCGGTCAGGCTCCACGGCCACTACAGCCGTATTCTCCCCCGAG
GTTTCAAAGGTGAAGTCCTGCTCCCCAGAGCCCTCTGCTGCTGGGAGCTGACTGGAGGCTCCATCCTCAG
CAGCCCTCTCGGTGGCAGAAGGACCTCCATCCTCTGTGTGGGGAGTGTGAAGGTCAGCTTGGCTGGGTCC
TGCAGGGGTTGAGGTCTCATGGTGGCCAGGCTGCATGTCCCTGTGGGGGTGGGAGGTGGCGGGCTCCTGG
GCCGTGGTGGCTGTGGTCGTTGAGGCCTGATGAGTGGTCGGGAGCTGTGTGGTCTCCCTGGGTCGGGGGG
TGGCCTCCTGCTCCTGGGCGGTGAGGCCAGGCTCCACTTCTGGCAGGACTACAGCCTCTCCCTCCTTGGG
CCCCTCTCCAGCCGGCAGGGTGGAGGTGGAGGCAGCTGTAGCCTCCAGGCCGGTGGGTTCTGGAGACGTG
GGAATAGCCGTCAGGAGCTGCGTGTCCTTCCAAGTGGAGGGGGTCTGCTGTGACAAGGTGATATCTTGCA
AAGCACCTGCACCTGAGCCGGAGAAGGATCCTTGCGGCAGGGCCGGCTGCAGGCTCAGCGCCAGCGCGCA
CAGCCAGAGCCAGAGCGCCGCGCGCCTCATAAGCTTGCTAGCAGAAACGGGCCCTCTAGA
